Addgene plasmid #169457: pXZX353
Purpose: MATα (alpha) fragment in pTOPO vector
Depositing lab: Jef Boeke. Depositing organization: NYU Grossman School of Medicine. Publication: Rapid and Efficient CRISPR/Cas9-Based Mating-Type Switching of Saccharomyces cerevisiae. Xie ZX, Mitchell LA, Liu HM, Li BZ, Liu D, Agmon N, Wu Y, Li X, Zhou X, Li B, Xiao WH, Ding MZ, Wang Y, Yuan YJ, Boeke JD. G3 (Bethesda). 2018 Jan 4;8(1):173-183. doi: 10.1534/g3.117.300347. PubMed 29150593.
Backbone
  Vector backbone: pCR™-Blunt II-TOPO
  Vector type: Bacterial Expression
Growth in bacteria
  Bacterial resistance: Kanamycin, 50 μg/mL
  Growth temperature: 37°C
  Growth strain: DH5alpha
  Copy number: Unknown
Gene/Insert
  Gene/Insert name: MatA
  Species: S. cerevisiae (budding yeast)
  Insert size (bp): 2507
  Promoter: lac
  Cloning method: Unknown
  Sequencing primers: 5′ M13R
Terms and licenses: Academic/Nonprofit Terms; Industry Terms: Not Available to Industry
How to cite: pXZX353 was a gift from Jef Boeke (Addgene plasmid # 169457 ; http://n2t.net/addgene:169457 ; RRID:Addgene_169457)
