[The description below was written by a language model from this plasmid's Addgene catalogue record and pLannotate feature annotations shown in this document.]
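Description:
pXZX353 is a bacterial cloning plasmid that carries a fragment of the Saccharomyces cerevisiae MATα mating-type locus in the pCR-Blunt II-TOPO backbone. It replicates in E. coli from a high-copy ColE1/pUC-type origin and is selected with kanamycin through the Tn5-derived NeoR/KanR gene. The backbone also carries a Sh ble (bleomycin/Zeocin resistance) gene. As is typical for this TOPO vector, the insert sits within the lacZα–ccdB cassette downstream of the lac promoter and operator. This interrupts the fusion so that the toxic ccdB product is not made, which is how recombinant clones are selected. SP6 and T7 promoters flank the cloning site. There is no yeast origin or yeast selectable marker, so the plasmid serves as a storage and template vector rather than a yeast expression construct.

The annotated insert contains the divergently oriented MATALPHA2 and MATALPHA1 coding sequences, which encode the α2 repressor and α1 coactivator that specify α cell identity. These are bordered by partial sequences of the neighbouring chromosomal genes BUD5 and TAF2, which provide flanking homology to the MAT locus. The catalogue's insert name field reads "MatA", but both the stated purpose and the feature table indicate the α allele. The listed insert size of 2,507 bp is also smaller than the roughly 3.4 kb of yeast sequence annotated in the 6,916 nt record. Although a lac promoter is recorded, the yeast genes would rely on their own regulatory sequences. The associated publication concerns CRISPR/Cas9-based mating-type switching in yeast. This suggests the fragment serves as a source of MATα donor DNA for homology-directed replacement of the MAT locus, though the record does not say so explicitly.
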