Features (pLannotate 1.2.2; 18 found; start..end, strand, type, name):
    415..507     +  CDS            lacI (fragment): lac repressor; lacI; The lac repressor binds to the lac operator to inhibit transcription in E. coli. This inhibition can be relieved by adding lactose or isopropyl-β-D-thiogalactopyranoside (IPTG).
    520..541     +  protein_bind   CAP binding site: CAP binding activates transcription in the presence of cAMP. E. coli catabolite activator protein
    556..586     +  promoter       lac promoter: promoter for the E. coli lac operon
    594..610     +  protein_bind   lac operator: The lac repressor binds to the lac operator to inhibit transcription in E. coli. This inhibition can be relieved by adding lactose or isopropyl-β-D-thiogalactopyranoside (IPTG). lac repressor encoded by lacI
    652..670     +  promoter       SP6 promoter: promoter for bacteriophage SP6 RNA polymerase
    751..2124    -  CDS            BUD5 (fragment): BUD5_YEAST - Experimental evidence at protein level: Swiss-Prot protein existence level 1. GDP-GTP exchange factor (GEF) for the small GTPase BUD1/RSR1. Regulates the activity of BUD1 together with BUD2 which is a GTPase- activating protein (GAP) of BUD1. Required to produce both the axial and bipolar patterns of bud site selection. Determines the orientation of division axis. Overexpression can suppress mutations in PRP20 which is the GEF for GSP1. May be a cytoplasmic GEF for GSP1. Might also act on the Ras-like protein CDC42. Appears to bind to Ras proteins but not to activate them. From Sa
   2124..2753    -  CDS            MATALPHA2: MTAL2_YEAST - Also known as ALPHA-2, MAT2A, MATAL2. Experimental evidence at protein level: Swiss-Prot protein existence level 1. Mating type proteins are sequence specific DNA-binding proteins that act as master switches in yeast differentiation by controlling gene expression in a cell type-specific fashion. Transcriptional corepressor that binds cooperatively with MCM1 to a 31- basepair DNA sequence termed the a-specific gene (asg) operator, to repress the transcription of a-cell-specific genes. Additionally, in a/alpha diploid cells, binds cooperatively with the A1 protein to a 21- basepair
   3017..3541    +  CDS            MATALPHA1: MTAL1_YEAST - Also known as ALPHA-1, MAT1A, MATAL1. Experimental evidence at protein level: Swiss-Prot protein existence level 1. Mating type proteins are sequence specific DNA-binding proteins that act as master switches in yeast differentiation by controlling gene expression in a cell type-specific fashion. Transcriptional coactivator that, in alpha-cells, binds cooperatively with MCM1 and STE12 to a DNA sequence termed the QP' element, to activate the transcription of alpha-specific genes. From Saccharomyces cerevisiae (strain ATCC 204508 / S288c) (Baker's yeast).
   3752..4147    -  CDS            TAF2 (fragment): TAF2_YEAST - Also known as TAF150, TSM1. Experimental evidence at protein level: Swiss-Prot protein existence level 1. Functions as a component of the DNA-binding general transcription factor complex TFIID. Binding of TFIID to a promoter (with or without TATA element) is the initial step in pre-initiation complex (PIC) formation. TFIID plays a key role in the regulation of gene expression by RNA polymerase II through different activities such as transcription activator interaction, core promoter recognition and selectivity, TFIIA and TFIIB interaction, chromatin modification (histone acetylati
   4218..4236    -  promoter       T7 promoter: promoter for bacteriophage T7 RNA polymerase
   4239..4386    +  CDS            lacZα (fragment): LacZα fragment of β-galactosidase; lacZ fragment
   4396..4699    +  CDS            ccdB (fragment): CcdB, a bacterial toxin that poisons DNA gyrase; ccdB; Plasmids containing the ccdB gene cannot be propagated in standard E. coli strains.
   4747..5016    +  CDS            tnpA (fragment): TN5P_ECOLX - Also known as tnp. Experimental evidence at protein level: Swiss-Prot protein existence level 1. Mediates transposition of transposon Tn5 by a 'cut and paste' mechanism. First, the monomeric transposase binds the 19 bp inverted DNA repeats flanking the transposon. Then, dimerization of the DNA- bound transposase creates a synaptic DNA complex. After nicking of the first DNA strand, excision of the transposon proceeds through a series of intermediates. The transposase then mediates the insertion of the transposon at a new site by strand transfer. The activity of the wild- type tran
   5048..5842    +  CDS            NeoR/KanR: aminoglycoside phosphotransferase from Tn5; aph(3')-II (or nptII); confers resistance to neomycin, kanamycin, and G418 (Geneticin®)
   5863..5913    -  misc_feature   bom (fragment): basis of mobility region from pBR322
   5940..6028    +  promoter       AmpR promoter (fragment): bla
   6048..6422    +  CDS            BleoR: antibiotic-binding protein; Sh ble from Streptoalloteichus hindustanus; confers resistance to bleomycin, phleomycin, and Zeocin™
   6560..232     +  rep_origin     ori (across the origin): high-copy-number ColE1/pMB1/pBR322/pUC origin of replication
>Addgene plasmid #169457 | pXZX353 | addgene full sequence | sequence record 334683 | Addgene NGS Result
GACCTACACCGAACTGAGATACCTACAGCGTGAGCTATGAGAAAGCGCCACGCTTCCCGAAGGGAGAAAG
GCGGACAGGTATCCGGTAAGCGGCAGGGTCGGAACAGGAGAGCGCACGAGGGAGCTTCCAGGGGGAAACG
CCTGGTATCTTTATAGTCCTGTCGGGTTTCGCCACCTCTGACTTGAGCGTCGATTTTTGTGATGCTCGTC
AGGGGGGCGGAGCCTATGGAAAAACGCCAGCAACGCGGCCTTTTTACGGTTCCTGGCCTTTTGCTGGCCT
TTTGCTCACATGTTCTTTCCTGCGTTATCCCCTGATTCTGTGGATAACCGTATTACCGCCTTTGAGTGAG
CTGATACCGCTCGCCGCAGCCGAACGACCGAGCGCAGCGAGTCAGTGAGCGAGGAAGCGGAAGAGCGCCC
AATACGCAAACCGCCTCTCCCCGCGCGTTGGCCGATTCATTAATGCAGCTGGCACGACAGGTTTCCCGAC
TGGAAAGCGGGCAGTGAGCGCAACGCAATTAATGTGAGTTAGCTCACTCATTAGGCACCCCAGGCTTTAC
ACTTTATGCTTCCGGCTCGTATGTTGTGTGGAATTGTGAGCGGATAACAATTTCACACAGGAAACAGCTA
TGACCATGATTACGCCAAGCTATTTAGGTGACACTATAGAATACTCAAGCTATGCATCAAGCTTGGTACC
GAGCTCGGATCCACTAGTAACGGCCGCCAGTGTGCTGGAATTCGCCCTTACGATAACTGGTTGGAAAGCG
TAAACACGGAGTCAATTGTTGTATCGTTGTGTTTGAAATGTCTTGTGAATTCTATTGTTTCAATATCCAA
GTAAAGAGAAGATTCTAAGAGAGTCAATGTCTTTGCAAGTGACCATGGAGATACGTTTAGAGCGAAGGCT
TCGACTTCTAGAAGTTCACCCTGTTTCCATTGGAAAAGTAAATCACTGAGGTCAGTTGCACCGCACAATT
CATCATTTGCGTTCGTTTTGTCTATCTCGTATTGGAGAAATAAGTTTTCGTAGTCCAGGGGCGGTTTATT
TTCTTCGATTTCCTTATCAGTTAGACCAATGTAATGAATCTTCAATTGCCTCGTTCTTTTTTTGTTTATA
AACAGCTGAACTATGTCTGCAAACAGTTCTTGGTATTCATAATATTCAGCCAAGTGACTGTACCAAAAAT
TGAGGATATCTTTTAATGTTGTCTCACTATCTTGCCAATAAGACTCTACCCAGATTTGTATTAGACGAGG
GACGGAGTGATTTTTGTGTTTGTTTTTATTAATTGTGGGATAGGATAGTAGCAACTCTTGGAGGAGAGCA
TTGTCAGTTGTCCAGTCTCTGAAGTTAAGTAGTAAGTTTGCGGAGTCAAAGGGGGATGGCTTTTGCCATT
TGTGAGAGTTGTGCGGCAGCATCTTATTCAAATAGAGCTGTATTCTGAAGACCTCTTGTAGAACATCATC
CATACTAAAAAGTAAATCGTCCTGTCCCATTACGAGCTGTATTAGTGCTGTGACCCTCTGTATATTTACG
TTGCCATGAAGAAGGTAATGGGCGATATTTTGATACAATTCCTGAGTTGCATGTTGGATTGAGTTTACGA
AGGGTCGCCAGACGGCCAGAAACCTCCAGGCGGAGTTAACAACTAATAATACGGCATCCATGTTTGCATC
AGCGCCGAGCCTATACCAGTCACTGAGTAGACGTTTTCTTGCTCTTTTTATGTCCTGACTTCTTTTGACG
AGGGGGCATTCTCTAGAGACACAGGCAGTTGCTTCCAGCAACTGCCGTACGGCCGTTCTCATGCTGTCGA
GGATTTTTTTTGGGACGATATTGTCATTATAGGGCAGTGTGTGACTTATGAATTGTTGTAGAAGGACGTC
TGTGATGTTGGAGATATGTATTTTGTTAACTCTTCTTGAGACGATTTGGCCCTGGATAGCGAAGCGTGCG
GTTACAAATAGGTCGTCTTGTTCAAGAAGGTAGGCGAGGACATTATCTATCAGTACAAACATCTTAGTAG
TGTCTGAGGAGAGGGTTGATTGTTTATGTATTTTTGCGAAATATATATATATATATTCTACACAGATATA
TACATATTTGTTTTTCGGGCTCATTCTTTCTTCTTTGCCAGAGGCTCACCGCTCAAGAGGTCCGCTAATT
CTGGAGCGATTGTTATTGTTTTTTCTTTTCTTCTTCTATTCGAAACCCAGTTTTTGATTTGAATGCGAGA
TAAACTGGTATTCTTCATTAGATTCTCTAGGCCCTTGGTATCTAGATATGGGTTCTCGATGTTCTTTGCA
AACCAACTTTCTAGTATTCGGACATTTTCTTTTGTAAACCGGTGTCCTCTGTAAGGTTTAGTACTTTTGT
TTATCATATCTTGAGTTACCACATTAAATACCAACCCATCCGCCGATTTATTTTTCTGTGTAAGTTGATA
ATTACTTCTATCGTTTTCTATGCTGCGCATTTCTTTGAGTAATACAGTAATGGTAGTAGTGAGTTGAGAT
GTTGTTTGCAACAACTTCTTCTCCTCATCACTAATCTTACGGTTTTTGTTGGCCCTAGATAAGAATCCTA
ATATATCCCTTAATTCAACTTCTTCTTCTGTTGTTACACTCTCTGGTAACTTAGGTAAATTACAGCAAAT
AGAAAAGAGCTTTTTATTTATGTCTAGTATGCTGGATTTAAACTCATCTGTGATTTGTGGATTTAAAAGG
TCTTTAATGGGTATTTTATTCATTTTTTCTTGCTTATCTTCCTTTTTTTCTTGCCCACTTCTAAGCTGAT
TTCAATCTCTCCTTTATATATATTTTTAAGTTCCAACATTTTATGTTTCAAAACATTAATGATGTCTGGG
TTTTGTTTGGGATGCAATTTATTGCTTCCCAATGTAGAAAAGTACATCATATGAAACAACTTAAACTCTT
AACTACTTCTTTTAACCTTCACTTTTTATGAAATGTATCAACCATATATAATAACTTAATAGACGACATT
CACAATATGTTTACTTCGAAGCCTGCTTTCAAAATTAAGAACAAAGCATCCAAATCATACAGAAACACAG
CGGTTTCAAAAAAGCTGAAAGAAAAACGTCTAGCTGAGCATGTGAGGCCAAGCTGCTTCAATATTATTCG
ACCACTCAAGAAAGATATCCAGATTCCTGTTCCTTCCTCTCGATTTTTAAATAAAATCCAAATTCACAGG
ATAGCGTCTGGAAGTCAAAATACTCAGTTTCGACAGTTCAATAAGACATCTATAAAATCTTCAAAGAAAT
ATTTAAACTCATTTATGGCTTTTAGAGCATATTACTCACAGTTTGGCTCCGGTGTAAAACAAAATGTCTT
GTCTTCTCTGCTCGCTGAAGAATGGCACGCGGACAAAATGCAGCACGGAATATGGGACTACTTCGCGCAA
CAGTATAATTTTATAAACCCTGGTTTTGGTTTTGTAGAGTGGTTGACGAATAATTATGCTGAAGTACGTG
GTGACGGATATTGGGAAGATGTGTTTGTACATTTGGCCTTATAGAGTGTGGTCGTGGCGGAGGTTGTTTA
TCTTTCGAGTACTGAATGTTGTCAGTATAGCTATCCTATTTGAAACTCCCCATCGTCTTGCTCTTGTTCC
CAATGTTTGTTTATACACTCATATGGCTATACCCTTATCTACTTGCCTCTTTTGTTTATGTCTATGTATT
TGTATAAAATATGATATTACTCAGACTCAAGCAAACAATCAATTCTTAGCATCATTCTTTGTTCTTATCT
TAACCATAAACGATCTTGATGTGACTTTTGTAATTTGAACGAATTGGCTATACGGGACGGATGACAAATG
CACCATTACTCTAGGTTGTTGTTGGATCTTAACAAACCGTAAAGGTAAACTGCCCATGCGGTTCACATGA
CTTTTGACTTTCCTTTGTTTGCTAGTTACCTTCGGCTTCACAATTTGTTTTTCCACTTTTCTAACAGGTT
TATCACCTTTCAAACTTATCTTTATCTTATTCGCCTTCTTGGGTGCCTCCACAGTAGAGGTTACTTCCTT
TTTAATATGTACTTTTAGGATACTTTCACGCTTTATAACAATATCAAGTTTACCTTCTTCATTACTATTC
ATCTTCGCCACAAGTCTAAGGGCGAATTCTGCAGATATCCATCACACTGGCGGCCGCTCGAGCATGCATC
TAGAGGGCCCAATTCGCCCTATAGTGAGTCGTATTACAATTCACTGGCCGTCGTTTTACAACGTCGTGAC
TGGGAAAACCCTGGCGTTACCCAACTTAATCGCCTTGCAGCACATCCCCCTTTCGCCAGCTGGCGTAATA
GCGAAGAGGCCCGCACCGATCGCCCTTCCCAACAGTTGCGCAGCCTATACGTACGGCAGTTTAAGGTTTA
CACCTATAAAAGAGAGAGCCGTTATCGTCTGTTTGTGGATGTACAGAGTGATATTATTGACACGCCGGGG
CGACGGATGGTGATCCCCCTGGCCAGTGCACGTCTGCTGTCAGATAAAGTCTCCCGTGAACTTTACCCGG
TGGTGCATATCGGGGATGAAAGCTGGCGCATGATGACCACCGATATGGCCAGTGTGCCGGTCTCCGTTAT
CGGGGAAGAAGTGGCTGATCTCAGCCACCGCGAAAATGACATCAAAAACGCCATTAACCTGATGTTCTGG
GGAATATAAATGTCAGGCATGAGATTATCAAAAAGGATCTTCACCTAGATCCTTTTCACGTAGAAAGCCA
GTCCGCAGAAACGGTGCTGACCCCGGATGAATGTCAGCTACTGGGCTATCTGGACAAGGGAAAACGCAAG
CGCAAAGAGAAAGCAGGTAGCTTGCAGTGGGCTTACATGGCGATAGCTAGACTGGGCGGTTTTATGGACA
GCAAGCGAACCGGAATTGCCAGCTGGGGCGCCCTCTGGTAAGGTTGGGAAGCCCTGCAAAGTAAACTGGA
TGGCTTTCTTGCCGCCAAGGATCTGATGGCGCAGGGGATCAAGCTCTGATCAAGAGACAGGATGAGGATC
GTTTCGCATGATTGAACAAGATGGATTGCACGCAGGTTCTCCGGCCGCTTGGGTGGAGAGGCTATTCGGC
TATGACTGGGCACAACAGACAATCGGCTGCTCTGATGCCGCCGTGTTCCGGCTGTCAGCGCAGGGGCGCC
CGGTTCTTTTTGTCAAGACCGACCTGTCCGGTGCCCTGAATGAACTGCAAGACGAGGCAGCGCGGCTATC
GTGGCTGGCCACGACGGGCGTTCCTTGCGCAGCTGTGCTCGACGTTGTCACTGAAGCGGGAAGGGACTGG
CTGCTATTGGGCGAAGTGCCGGGGCAGGATCTCCTGTCATCTCACCTTGCTCCTGCCGAGAAAGTATCCA
TCATGGCTGATGCAATGCGGCGGCTGCATACGCTTGATCCGGCTACCTGCCCATTCGACCACCAAGCGAA
ACATCGCATCGAGCGAGCACGTACTCGGATGGAAGCCGGTCTTGTCGATCAGGATGATCTGGACGAAGAG
CATCAGGGGCTCGCGCCAGCCGAACTGTTCGCCAGGCTCAAGGCGAGCATGCCCGACGGCGAGGATCTCG
TCGTGACCCATGGCGATGCCTGCTTGCCGAATATCATGGTGGAAAATGGCCGCTTTTCTGGATTCATCGA
CTGTGGCCGGCTGGGTGTGGCGGACCGCTATCAGGACATAGCGTTGGCTACCCGTGATATTGCTGAAGAG
CTTGGCGGCGAATGGGCTGACCGCTTCCTCGTGCTTTACGGTATCGCCGCTCCCGATTCGCAGCGCATCG
CCTTCTATCGCCTTCTTGACGAGTTCTTCTGAATTATTAACGCTTACAATTTCCTGATGCGGTATTTTCT
CCTTACGCATCTGTGCGGTATTTCACACCGCATCAGGTGGCACTTTTCGGGGAAATGTGCGCGGAACCCC
TATTTGTTTATTTTTCTAAATACATTCAAATATGTATCCGCTCATGAGACAATAACCCTGATAAATGCTT
CAATAATAGCACGTGAGGAGGGCCACCATGGCCAAGTTGACCAGTGCCGTTCCGGTGCTCACCGCGCGCG
ACGTCGCCGGAGCGGTCGAGTTCTGGACCGACCGGCTCGGGTTCTCCCGGGACTTCGTGGAGGACGACTT
CGCCGGTGTGGTCCGGGACGACGTGACCCTGTTCATCAGCGCGGTCCAGGACCAGGTGGTGCCGGACAAC
ACCCTGGCCTGGGTGTGGGTGCGCGGCCTGGACGAGCTGTACGCCGAGTGGTCGGAGGTCGTGTCCACGA
ACTTCCGGGACGCCTCCGGGCCGGCCATGACCGAGATCGGCGAGCAGCCGTGGGGGCGGGAGTTCGCCCT
GCGCGACCCGGCCGGCAACTGCGTGCACTTCGTGGCCGAGGAGCAGGACTGACACGTGCTAAAACTTCAT
TTTTAATTTAAAAGGATCTAGGTGAAGATCCTTTTTGATAATCTCATGACCAAAATCCCTTAACGTGAGT
TTTCGTTCCACTGAGCGTCAGACCCCGTAGAAAAGATCAAAGGATCTTCTTGAGATCCTTTTTTTCTGCG
CGTAATCTGCTGCTTGCAAACAAAAAAACCACCGCTACCAGCGGTGGTTTGTTTGCCGGATCAAGAGCTA
CCAACTCTTTTTCCGAAGGTAACTGGCTTCAGCAGAGCGCAGATACCAAATACTGTTCTTCTAGTGTAGC
CGTAGTTAGGCCACCACTTCAAGAACTCTGTAGCACCGCCTACATACCTCGCTCTGCTAATCCTGTTACC
AGTGGCTGCTGCCAGTGGCGATAAGTCGTGTCTTACCGGGTTGGACTCAAGACGATAGTTACCGGATAAG
GCGCAGCGGTCGGGCTGAACGGGGGGTTCGTGCACACAGCCCAGCTTGGAGCGAAC
